>Addgene plasmid #223522 | pLentiCRISPR v2 puro mGSDME gRNA2 | addgene full sequence | sequence record 457686 | Addgene NGS Result
TGATGCGGTTTTGGCAGTACATCAATGGGCGTGGATAGCGGTTTGACTCACGGGGATTTCCAAGTCTCCA
CCCCATTGACGTCAATGGGAGTTTGTTTTGGCACCAAAATCAACGGGACTTTCCAAAATGTCGTAACAAC
TCCGCCCCATTGACGCAAATGGGCGGTAGGCGTGTACGGTGGGAGGTCTATATAAGCAGCGCGTTTTGCC
TGTACTGGGTCTCTCTGGTTAGACCAGATCTGAGCCTGGGAGCTCTCTGGCTAACTAGGGAACCCACTGC
TTAAGCCTCAATAAAGCTTGCCTTGAGTGCTTCAAGTAGTGTGTGCCCGTCTGTTGTGTGACTCTGGTAA
CTAGAGATCCCTCAGACCCTTTTAGTCAGTGTGGAAAATCTCTAGCAGTGGCGCCCGAACAGGGACTTGA
AAGCGAAAGGGAAACCAGAGGAGCTCTCTCGACGCAGGACTCGGCTTGCTGAAGCGCGCACGGCAAGAGG
CGAGGGGCGGCGACTGGTGAGTACGCCAAAAATTTTGACTAGCGGAGGCTAGAAGGAGAGAGATGGGTGC
GAGAGCGTCAGTATTAAGCGGGGGAGAATTAGATCGCGATGGGAAAAAATTCGGTTAAGGCCAGGGGGAA
AGAAAAAATATAAATTAAAACATATAGTATGGGCAAGCAGGGAGCTAGAACGATTCGCAGTTAATCCTGG
CCTGTTAGAAACATCAGAAGGCTGTAGACAAATACTGGGACAGCTACAACCATCCCTTCAGACAGGATCA
GAAGAACTTAGATCATTATATAATACAGTAGCAACCCTCTATTGTGTGCATCAAAGGATAGAGATAAAAG
ACACCAAGGAAGCTTTAGACAAGATAGAGGAAGAGCAAAACAAAAGTAAGACCACCGCACAGCAAGCGGC
CGCTGATCTTCAGACCTGGAGGAGGAGATATGAGGGACAATTGGAGAAGTGAATTATATAAATATAAAGT
AGTAAAAATTGAACCATTAGGAGTAGCACCCACCAAGGCAAAGAGAAGAGTGGTGCAGAGAGAAAAAAGA
GCAGTGGGAATAGGAGCTTTGTTCCTTGGGTTCTTGGGAGCAGCAGGAAGCACTATGGGCGCAGCGTCAA
TGACGCTGACGGTACAGGCCAGACAATTATTGTCTGGTATAGTGCAGCAGCAGAACAATTTGCTGAGGGC
TATTGAGGCGCAACAGCATCTGTTGCAACTCACAGTCTGGGGCATCAAGCAGCTCCAGGCAAGAATCCTG
GCTGTGGAAAGATACCTAAAGGATCAACAGCTCCTGGGGATTTGGGGTTGCTCTGGAAAACTCATTTGCA
CCACTGCTGTGCCTTGGAATGCTAGTTGGAGTAATAAATCTCTGGAACAGATTTGGAATCACACGACCTG
GATGGAGTGGGACAGAGAAATTAACAATTACACAAGCTTAATACACTCCTTAATTGAAGAATCGCAAAAC
CAGCAAGAAAAGAATGAACAAGAATTATTGGAATTAGATAAATGGGCAAGTTTGTGGAATTGGTTTAACA
TAACAAATTGGCTGTGGTATATAAAATTATTCATAATGATAGTAGGAGGCTTGGTAGGTTTAAGAATAGT
TTTTGCTGTACTTTCTATAGTGAATAGAGTTAGGCAGGGATATTCACCATTATCGTTTCAGACCCACCTC
CCAACCCCGAGGGGACCCGACAGGCCCGAAGGAATAGAAGAAGAAGGTGGAGAGAGAGACAGAGACAGAT
CCATTCGATTAGTGAACGGATCGGCACTGCGTGCGCCAATTCTGCAGACAAATGGCAGTATTCATCCACA
ATTTTAAAAGAAAAGGGGGGATTGGGGGGTACAGTGCAGGGGAAAGAATAGTAGACATAATAGCAACAGA
CATACAAACTAAAGAATTACAAAAACAAATTACAAAAATTCAAAATTTTCGGGTTTATTACAGGGACAGC
AGAGATCCAGTTTGGTTAATTAAGGTACCGAGGGCCTATTTCCCATGATTCCTTCATATTTGCATATACG
ATACAAGGCTGTTAGAGAGATAATTAGAATTAATTTGACTGTAAACACAAAGATATTAGTACAAAATACG
TGACGTAGAAAGTAATAATTTCTTGGGTAGTTTGCAGTTTTAAAATTATGTTTTAAAATGGACTATCATA
TGCTTACCGTAACTTGAAAGTATTTCGATTTCTTGGCTTTATATATCTTGTGGAAAGGACGAAACACCGC
CAGATTTTATCTGCCACCCGTTTTAGAGCTAGAAATAGCAAGTTAAAATAAGGCTAGTCCGTTATCAACT
TGAAAAAGTGGCACCGAGTCGGTGCTTTTTTGAATTCGCTAGCTAGGTCTTGAAAGGAGTGGGAATTGGC
TCCGGTGCCCGTCAGTGGGCAGAGCGCACATCGCCCACAGTCCCCGAGAAGTTGGGGGGAGGGGTCGGCA
ATTGATCCGGTGCCTAGAGAAGGTGGCGCGGGGTAAACTGGGAAAGTGATGTCGTGTACTGGCTCCGCCT
TTTTCCCGAGGGTGGGGGAGAACCGTATATAAGTGCAGTAGTCGCCGTGAACGTTCTTTTTCGCAACGGG
TTTGCCGCCAGAACACAGGACCGGTTCTAGAGCGCTGCCACCATGGACAAGAAGTACAGCATCGGCCTGG
ACATCGGCACCAACTCTGTGGGCTGGGCCGTGATCACCGACGAGTACAAGGTGCCCAGCAAGAAATTCAA
GGTGCTGGGCAACACCGACCGGCACAGCATCAAGAAGAACCTGATCGGAGCCCTGCTGTTCGACAGCGGC
GAAACAGCCGAGGCCACCCGGCTGAAGAGAACCGCCAGAAGAAGATACACCAGACGGAAGAACCGGATCT
GCTATCTGCAAGAGATCTTCAGCAACGAGATGGCCAAGGTGGACGACAGCTTCTTCCACAGACTGGAAGA
GTCCTTCCTGGTGGAAGAGGATAAGAAGCACGAGCGGCACCCCATCTTCGGCAACATCGTGGACGAGGTG
GCCTACCACGAGAAGTACCCCACCATCTACCACCTGAGAAAGAAACTGGTGGACAGCACCGACAAGGCCG
ACCTGCGGCTGATCTATCTGGCCCTGGCCCACATGATCAAGTTCCGGGGCCACTTCCTGATCGAGGGCGA
CCTGAACCCCGACAACAGCGACGTGGACAAGCTGTTCATCCAGCTGGTGCAGACCTACAACCAGCTGTTC
GAGGAAAACCCCATCAACGCCAGCGGCGTGGACGCCAAGGCCATCCTGTCTGCCAGACTGAGCAAGAGCA
GACGGCTGGAAAATCTGATCGCCCAGCTGCCCGGCGAGAAGAAGAATGGCCTGTTCGGAAACCTGATTGC
CCTGAGCCTGGGCCTGACCCCCAACTTCAAGAGCAACTTCGACCTGGCCGAGGATGCCAAACTGCAGCTG
AGCAAGGACACCTACGACGACGACCTGGACAACCTGCTGGCCCAGATCGGCGACCAGTACGCCGACCTGT
TTCTGGCCGCCAAGAACCTGTCCGACGCCATCCTGCTGAGCGACATCCTGAGAGTGAACACCGAGATCAC
CAAGGCCCCCCTGAGCGCCTCTATGATCAAGAGATACGACGAGCACCACCAGGACCTGACCCTGCTGAAA
GCTCTCGTGCGGCAGCAGCTGCCTGAGAAGTACAAAGAGATTTTCTTCGACCAGAGCAAGAACGGCTACG
CCGGCTACATTGACGGCGGAGCCAGCCAGGAAGAGTTCTACAAGTTCATCAAGCCCATCCTGGAAAAGAT
GGACGGCACCGAGGAACTGCTCGTGAAGCTGAACAGAGAGGACCTGCTGCGGAAGCAGCGGACCTTCGAC
AACGGCAGCATCCCCCACCAGATCCACCTGGGAGAGCTGCACGCCATTCTGCGGCGGCAGGAAGATTTTT
ACCCATTCCTGAAGGACAACCGGGAAAAGATCGAGAAGATCCTGACCTTCCGCATCCCCTACTACGTGGG
CCCTCTGGCCAGGGGAAACAGCAGATTCGCCTGGATGACCAGAAAGAGCGAGGAAACCATCACCCCCTGG
AACTTCGAGGAAGTGGTGGACAAGGGCGCTTCCGCCCAGAGCTTCATCGAGCGGATGACCAACTTCGATA
AGAACCTGCCCAACGAGAAGGTGCTGCCCAAGCACAGCCTGCTGTACGAGTACTTCACCGTGTATAACGA
GCTGACCAAAGTGAAATACGTGACCGAGGGAATGAGAAAGCCCGCCTTCCTGAGCGGCGAGCAGAAAAAG
GCCATCGTGGACCTGCTGTTCAAGACCAACCGGAAAGTGACCGTGAAGCAGCTGAAAGAGGACTACTTCA
AGAAAATCGAGTGCTTCGACTCCGTGGAAATCTCCGGCGTGGAAGATCGGTTCAACGCCTCCCTGGGCAC
ATACCACGATCTGCTGAAAATTATCAAGGACAAGGACTTCCTGGACAATGAGGAAAACGAGGACATTCTG
GAAGATATCGTGCTGACCCTGACACTGTTTGAGGACAGAGAGATGATCGAGGAACGGCTGAAAACCTATG
CCCACCTGTTCGACGACAAAGTGATGAAGCAGCTGAAGCGGCGGAGATACACCGGCTGGGGCAGGCTGAG
CCGGAAGCTGATCAACGGCATCCGGGACAAGCAGTCCGGCAAGACAATCCTGGATTTCCTGAAGTCCGAC
GGCTTCGCCAACAGAAACTTCATGCAGCTGATCCACGACGACAGCCTGACCTTTAAAGAGGACATCCAGA
AAGCCCAGGTGTCCGGCCAGGGCGATAGCCTGCACGAGCACATTGCCAATCTGGCCGGCAGCCCCGCCAT
TAAGAAGGGCATCCTGCAGACAGTGAAGGTGGTGGACGAGCTCGTGAAAGTGATGGGCCGGCACAAGCCC
GAGAACATCGTGATCGAAATGGCCAGAGAGAACCAGACCACCCAGAAGGGACAGAAGAACAGCCGCGAGA
GAATGAAGCGGATCGAAGAGGGCATCAAAGAGCTGGGCAGCCAGATCCTGAAAGAACACCCCGTGGAAAA
CACCCAGCTGCAGAACGAGAAGCTGTACCTGTACTACCTGCAGAATGGGCGGGATATGTACGTGGACCAG
GAACTGGACATCAACCGGCTGTCCGACTACGATGTGGACCATATCGTGCCTCAGAGCTTTCTGAAGGACG
ACTCCATCGACAACAAGGTGCTGACCAGAAGCGACAAGAACCGGGGCAAGAGCGACAACGTGCCCTCCGA
AGAGGTCGTGAAGAAGATGAAGAACTACTGGCGGCAGCTGCTGAACGCCAAGCTGATTACCCAGAGAAAG
TTCGACAATCTGACCAAGGCCGAGAGAGGCGGCCTGAGCGAACTGGATAAGGCCGGCTTCATCAAGAGAC
AGCTGGTGGAAACCCGGCAGATCACAAAGCACGTGGCACAGATCCTGGACTCCCGGATGAACACTAAGTA
CGACGAGAATGACAAGCTGATCCGGGAAGTGAAAGTGATCACCCTGAAGTCCAAGCTGGTGTCCGATTTC
CGGAAGGATTTCCAGTTTTACAAAGTGCGCGAGATCAACAACTACCACCACGCCCACGACGCCTACCTGA
ACGCCGTCGTGGGAACCGCCCTGATCAAAAAGTACCCTAAGCTGGAAAGCGAGTTCGTGTACGGCGACTA
CAAGGTGTACGACGTGCGGAAGATGATCGCCAAGAGCGAGCAGGAAATCGGCAAGGCTACCGCCAAGTAC
TTCTTCTACAGCAACATCATGAACTTTTTCAAGACCGAGATTACCCTGGCCAACGGCGAGATCCGGAAGC
GGCCTCTGATCGAGACAAACGGCGAAACCGGGGAGATCGTGTGGGATAAGGGCCGGGATTTTGCCACCGT
GCGGAAAGTGCTGAGCATGCCCCAAGTGAATATCGTGAAAAAGACCGAGGTGCAGACAGGCGGCTTCAGC
AAAGAGTCTATCCTGCCCAAGAGGAACAGCGATAAGCTGATCGCCAGAAAGAAGGACTGGGACCCTAAGA
AGTACGGCGGCTTCGACAGCCCCACCGTGGCCTATTCTGTGCTGGTGGTGGCCAAAGTGGAAAAGGGCAA
GTCCAAGAAACTGAAGAGTGTGAAAGAGCTGCTGGGGATCACCATCATGGAAAGAAGCAGCTTCGAGAAG
AATCCCATCGACTTTCTGGAAGCCAAGGGCTACAAAGAAGTGAAAAAGGACCTGATCATCAAGCTGCCTA
AGTACTCCCTGTTCGAGCTGGAAAACGGCCGGAAGAGAATGCTGGCCTCTGCCGGCGAACTGCAGAAGGG
AAACGAACTGGCCCTGCCCTCCAAATATGTGAACTTCCTGTACCTGGCCAGCCACTATGAGAAGCTGAAG
GGCTCCCCCGAGGATAATGAGCAGAAACAGCTGTTTGTGGAACAGCACAAGCACTACCTGGACGAGATCA
TCGAGCAGATCAGCGAGTTCTCCAAGAGAGTGATCCTGGCCGACGCTAATCTGGACAAAGTGCTGTCCGC
CTACAACAAGCACCGGGATAAGCCCATCAGAGAGCAGGCCGAGAATATCATCCACCTGTTTACCCTGACC
AATCTGGGAGCCCCTGCCGCCTTCAAGTACTTTGACACCACCATCGACCGGAAGAGGTACACCAGCACCA
AAGAGGTGCTGGACGCCACCCTGATCCACCAGAGCATCACCGGCCTGTACGAGACACGGATCGACCTGTC
TCAGCTGGGAGGCGACAAGCGACCTGCCGCCACAAAGAAGGCTGGACAGGCTAAGAAGAAGAAAGATTAC
AAAGACGATGACGATAAGGGATCCGGCGCAACAAACTTCTCTCTGCTGAAACAAGCCGGAGATGTCGAAG
AGAATCCTGGACCGACCGAGTACAAGCCCACGGTGCGCCTCGCCACCCGCGACGACGTCCCCAGGGCCGT
ACGCACCCTCGCCGCCGCGTTCGCCGACTACCCCGCCACGCGCCACACCGTCGATCCGGACCGCCACATC
GAGCGGGTCACCGAGCTGCAAGAACTCTTCCTCACGCGCGTCGGGCTCGACATCGGCAAGGTGTGGGTCG
CGGACGACGGCGCCGCGGTGGCGGTCTGGACCACGCCGGAGAGCGTCGAAGCGGGGGCGGTGTTCGCCGA
GATCGGCCCGCGCATGGCCGAGTTGAGCGGTTCCCGGCTGGCCGCGCAGCAACAGATGGAAGGCCTCCTG
GCGCCGCACCGGCCCAAGGAGCCCGCGTGGTTCCTGGCCACCGTCGGAGTCTCGCCCGACCACCAGGGCA
AGGGTCTGGGCAGCGCCGTCGTGCTCCCCGGAGTGGAGGCGGCCGAGCGCGCCGGGGTGCCCGCCTTCCT
GGAGACCTCCGCGCCCCGCAACCTCCCCTTCTACGAGCGGCTCGGCTTCACCGTCACCGCCGACGTCGAG
GTGCCCGAAGGACCGCGCACCTGGTGCATGACCCGCAAGCCCGGTGCCTGAACGCGTTAAGTCGACAATC
AACCTCTGGATTACAAAATTTGTGAAAGATTGACTGGTATTCTTAACTATGTTGCTCCTTTTACGCTATG
TGGATACGCTGCTTTAATGCCTTTGTATCATGCTATTGCTTCCCGTATGGCTTTCATTTTCTCCTCCTTG
TATAAATCCTGGTTGCTGTCTCTTTATGAGGAGTTGTGGCCCGTTGTCAGGCAACGTGGCGTGGTGTGCA
CTGTGTTTGCTGACGCAACCCCCACTGGTTGGGGCATTGCCACCACCTGTCAGCTCCTTTCCGGGACTTT
CGCTTTCCCCCTCCCTATTGCCACGGCGGAACTCATCGCCGCCTGCCTTGCCCGCTGCTGGACAGGGGCT
CGGCTGTTGGGCACTGACAATTCCGTGGTGTTGTCGGGGAAATCATCGTCCTTTCCTTGGCTGCTCGCCT
GTGTTGCCACCTGGATTCTGCGCGGGACGTCCTTCTGCTACGTCCCTTCGGCCCTCAATCCAGCGGACCT
TCCTTCCCGCGGCCTGCTGCCGGCTCTGCGGCCTCTTCCGCGTCTTCGCCTTCGCCCTCAGACGAGTCGG
ATCTCCCTTTGGGCCGCCTCCCCGCGTCGACTTTAAGACCAATGACTTACAAGGCAGCTGTAGATCTTAG
CCACTTTTTAAAAGAAAAGGGGGGACTGGAAGGGCTAATTCACTCCCAACGAAGACAAGATCTGCTTTTT
GCTTGTACTGGGTCTCTCTGGTTAGACCAGATCTGAGCCTGGGAGCTCTCTGGCTAACTAGGGAACCCAC
TGCTTAAGCCTCAATAAAGCTTGCCTTGAGTGCTTCAAGTAGTGTGTGCCCGTCTGTTGTGTGACTCTGG
TAACTAGAGATCCCTCAGACCCTTTTAGTCAGTGTGGAAAATCTCTAGCAGGGCCCGTTTAAACCCGCTG
ATCAGCCTCGACTGTGCCTTCTAGTTGCCAGCCATCTGTTGTTTGCCCCTCCCCCGTGCCTTCCTTGACC
CTGGAAGGTGCCACTCCCACTGTCCTTTCCTAATAAAATGAGGAAATTGCATCGCATTGTCTGAGTAGGT
GTCATTCTATTCTGGGGGGTGGGGTGGGGCAGGACAGCAAGGGGGAGGATTGGGAAGACAATAGCAGGCA
TGCTGGGGATGCGGTGGGCTCTATGGCTTCTGAGGCGGAAAGAACCAGCTGGGGCTCTAGGGGGTATCCC
C
[124 nt withheld, positions 8682-8805]
C
[91 nt withheld, positions 8807-8897]
A
[49 nt withheld, positions 8899-8947]
CCTTTGACGTTGGAGTCCACGTTCTTT
[37 nt withheld, positions 8975-9011]
ACCCTATCTCGGTCTATTCTTTTGATTTATAAGGGATTTTGCCGATTTCGGCCTATTGGTTAAAAAATGA
GCTGATTTAACAAAAATTTAACGCGAATTAATTCTGTGGAATGTGTGTCAGTTAGGGTGTGGAAAGTCCC
CAGGCTCCCCAGCAGGCAGAAGTATGCAAAGCATGCATCTCAATTAGTCAGCAACCAGGTGTGGAAAGTC
CCCAGGCTCCCCAGCAGGCAGAAGTATGCAAAGCATGCATCTCAATTAGTCAGCAACCATAGTCCCGCCC
CTAACTCCGCCCATCCCGCCCCTAACTCCGCCCAGTTCCGCCCATTCTCCGCCCCATGGCTGACTAATTT
TTTTTATTTATGCAGAGGCCGAGGCCGCCTCTGCCTCTGAGCTATTCCAGAAGTAGTGAGGAGGCTTTTT
TGGAGGCCTAGGCTTTTGCAAAAAGCTCCCGGGAGCTTGTATATCCATTTTCGGATCTGATCAGCACGTG
TTGACAATTAATCATCGGCATAGTATATCGGCATAGTATAATACGACAAGGTGAGGAACTAAACCATGGC
CAAGTTGACCAGTGCCGTTCCGGTGCTCACCGCGCGCGACGTCGCCGGAGCGGTCGAGTTCTGGACCGAC
CGGCTCGGGTTCTCCCGGGACTTCGTGGAGGACGACTTCGCCGGTGTGGTCCGGGACGACGTGACCCTGT
TCATCAGCGCGGTCCAGGACCAGGTGGTGCCGGACAACACCCTGGCCTGGGTGTGGGTGCGCGGCCTGGA
CGAGCTGTACGCCGAGTGGTCGGAGGTCGTGTCCACGAACTTCCGGGACGCCTCCGGGCCGGCCATGACC
GAGATCGGCGAGCAGCCGTGGGGGCGGGAGTTCGCCCTGCGCGACCCGGCCGGCAACTGCGTGCACTTCG
TGGCCGAGGAGCAGGACTGACACGTGCTACGAGATTTCGATTCCACCGCCGCCTTCTATGAAAGGTTGGG
CTTCGGAATCGTTTTCCGGGACGCCGGCTGGATGATCCTCCAGCGCGGGGATCTCATGCTGGAGTTCTTC
GCCCACCCCAACTTGTTTATTGCAGCTTATAATGGTTACAAATAAAGCAATAGCATCACAAATTTCACAA
ATAAAGCATTTTTTTCACTGCATTCTAGTTGTGGTTTGTCCAAACTCATCAATGTATCTTATCATGTCTG
TATACCGTCGACCTCTAGCTAGAGCTTGGCGTAATCATGGTCATAGCTGTTTCCTGTGTGAAATTGTTAT
CCGCTCACAATTCCACACAACATACGAGCCGGAAGCATAAAGTGTAAAGCCTGGGGTGCCTAATGAGTGA
GCTAACTCACATTAATTGCGTTGCGCTCACTGCCCGCTTTCCAGTCGGGAAACCTGTCGTGCCAGCTGCA
TTAATGAATCGGCCAACGCGCGGGGAGAGGCGGTTTGCGTATTGGGCGCTCTTCCGCTTCCTCGCTCACT
GACTCGCTGCGCTCGGTCGTTCGGCTGCGGCGAGCGGTATCAGCTCACTCAAAGGCGGTAATACGGTTAT
CCACAGAATCAGGGGATAACGCAGGAAAGAACATGTGAGCAAAAGGCCAGCAAAAGGCCAGGAACCGTAA
AAAGGCCGCGTTGCTGGCGTTTTTCCATAGGCTCCGCCCCCCTGACGAGCATCACAAAAATCGACGCTCA
AGTCAGAGGTGGCGAAACCCGACAGGACTATAAAGATACCAGGCGTTTCCCCCTGGAAGCTCCCTCGTGC
GCTCTCCTGTTCCGACCCTGCCGCTTACCGGATACCTGTCCGCCTTTCTCCCTTCGGGAAGCGTGGCGCT
TTCTCATAGCTCACGCTGTAGGTATCTCAGTTCGGTGTAGGTCGTTCGCTCCAAGCTGGGCTGTGTGCAC
GAACCCCCCGTTCAGCCCGACCGCTGCGCCTTATCCGGTAACTATCGTCTTGAGTCCAACCCGGTAAGAC
ACGACTTATCGCCACTGGCAGCAGCCACTGGTAACAGGATTAGCAGAGCGAGGTATGTAGGCGGTGCTAC
AGAGTTCTTGAAGTGGTGGCCTAACTACGGCTACACTAGAAGAACAGTATTTGGTATCTGCGCTCTGCTG
AAGCCAGTTACCTTCGGAAAAAGAGTTGGTAGCTCTTGATCCGGCAAACAAACCACCGCTGGTAGCGGTG
GTTTTTTTGTTTGCAAGCAGCAGATTACGCGCAGAAAAAAAGGATCTCAAGAAGATCCTTTGATCTTTTC
TACGGGGTCTGACGCTCAGTGGAACGAAAACTCACGTTAAGGGATTTTGGTCATGAGATTATCAAAAAGG
ATCTTCACCTAGATCCTTTTAAATTAAAAATGAAGTTTTAAATCAATCTAAAGTATATATGAGTAAACTT
GGTCTGACAGTTACCAATGCTTAATCAGTGAGGCACCTATCTCAGCGATCTGTCTATTTCGTTCATCCAT
AGTTGCCTGACTCCCCGTCGTGTAGATAACTACGATACGGGAGGGCTTACCATCTGGCCCCAGTGCTGCA
ATGATACCGCGAGACCCACGCTCACCGGCTCCAGATTTATCAGCAATAAACCAGCCAGCCGGAAGGGCCG
AGCGCAGAAGTGGTCCTGCAACTTTATCCGCCTCCATCCAGTCTATTAATTGTTGCCGGGAAGCTAGAGT
AAGTAGTTCGCCAGTTAATAGTTTGCGCAACGTTGTTGCCATTGCTACAGGCATCGTGGTGTCACGCTCG
TCGTTTGGTATGGCTTCATTCAGCTCCGGTTCCCAACGATCAAGGCGAGTTACATGATCCCCCATGTTGT
GCAAAAAAGCGGTTAGCTCCTTCGGTCCTCCGATCGTTGTCAGAAGTAAGTTGGCCGCAGTGTTATCACT
CATGGTTATGGCAGCACTGCATAATTCTCTTACTGTCATGCCATCCGTAAGATGCTTTTCTGTGACTGGT
GAGTACTCAACCAAGTCATTCTGAGAATAGTGTATGCGGCGACCGAGTTGCTCTTGCCCGGCGTCAATAC
GGGATAATACCGCGCCACATAGCAGAACTTTAAAAGTGCTCATCATTGGAAAACGTTCTTCGGGGCGAAA
ACTCTCAAGGATCTTACCGCTGTTGAGATCCAGTTCGATGTAACCCACTCGTGCACCCAACTGATCTTCA
GCATCTTTTACTTTCACCAGCGTTTCTGGGTGAGCAAAAACAGGAAGGCAAAATGCCGCAAAAAAGGGAA
TAAGGGCGACACGGAAATGTTGAATACTCATACTCTTCCTTTTTCAATATTATTGAAGCATTTATCAGGG
TTATTGTCTCATGAGCGGATACATATTTGAATGTATTTAGAAAAATAAACAAATAGGGGTTCCGCGCACA
TTTCCCCGAAAAGTGCCACCTGACGTCGACGGATCGGGAGATCTCCCGATCCCCTATGGTGCACTCTCAG
TACAATCTGCTCTGATGCCGCATAGTTAAGCCAGTATCTGCTCCCTGCTTGTGTGTTGGAGGTCGCTGAG
TAGTGCGCGAGCAAAATTTAAGCTACAACAAGGCAAGGCTTGACCGACAATTGCATGAAGAATCTGCTTA
GGGTTAGGCGTTTTGCGCTGCTTCGCGATGTACGGGCCAGATATACGCGTTGACATTGATTATTGACTAG
TTATTAATAGTAATCAATTACGGGGTCATTAGTTCATAGCCCATATATGGAGTTCCGCGTTACATAACTT
ACGGTAAATGGCCCGCCTGGCTGACCGCCCAACGACCCCCGCCCATTGACGTCAATAATGACGTATGTTC
CCATAGTAACGCCAATAGGGACTTTCCATTGACGTCAATGGGTGGAGTATTTACGGTAAACTGCCCACTT
GGCAGTACATCAAGTGTATCATATGCCAAGTACGCCCCCTATTGACGTCAATGACGGTAAATGGCCCGCC
TGGCATTATGCCCAGTACATGACCTTATGGGACTTTCCTACTTGGCAGTACATCTACGTATTAGTCATCG
CTATTACCATGG
Features (pLannotate 1.2.2; 33 found; start..end, strand, type, name):
    217..397     +  LTR            5' LTR (truncated): truncated 5' long terminal repeat (LTR) from HIV-1
    444..569     +  misc_feature   HIV-1 Ψ: packaging signal of human immunodeficiency virus type 1
    553..916     +  CDS            HIV-1 gag (fragment): gag protein from human immunodeficiency virus 1; gag
   1062..1295    +  misc_feature   RRE: The Rev response element (RRE) of HIV-1 allows for Rev-dependent mRNA export from the nucleus to the cytoplasm.
   1672..1772    +  CDS            Rev (fragment): human immunodeficiency virus 1 (HIV-1) Rev protein; rev; enhances nuclear export of unspliced and incompletely spliced viral mRNAs
   1822..1939    +  misc_feature   cPPT/CTS: central polypurine tract and central termination sequence of HIV-1
   1990..2230    +  promoter       U6 promoter: RNA polymerase III promoter for human U6 snRNA
   2260..2335    +  misc_RNA       gRNA scaffold: guide RNA scaffold for the Streptococcus pyogenes CRISPR/Cas9 system
   2353..2371    +  CDS            small t antigen (fragment): SV40 (simian virus 40) small t antigen
   2397..2608    +  promoter       EF-1α core promoter: core promoter for human elongation factor EF-1α
   2633..6736    +  CDS            Cas9: Cas9 (Csn1) endonuclease from the Streptococcus pyogenes Type II CRISPR/Cas system generates RNA-guided double strand breaks in DNA
   6874..7471    +  CDS            PuroR (fragment): puromycin N-acetyltransferase; pac from Streptomyces; confers resistance to puromycin
   7487..8075    +  misc_feature   WPRE: woodchuck hepatitis virus posttranscriptional regulatory element
   8126..8145    +  misc_feature   cPPT/CTS (fragment): central polypurine tract and central termination sequence of HIV-1
   8147..8380    +  LTR            3' LTR (ΔU3): self-inactivating 3' long terminal repeat (LTR) from HIV-1
   8412..8636    +  polyA_signal   bGH poly(A) signal: bovine growth hormone polyadenylation signal
   8640..8661    +  promoter       SV40 promoter (fragment): SV40 enhancer and early promoter
   8682..9110    +  rep_origin     f1 ori (sequence partly withheld): f1 bacteriophage origin of replication; arrow indicates direction of (+) strand synthesis
   9124..9453    +  promoter       SV40 promoter: SV40 enhancer and early promoter
   9501..9548    +  promoter       EM7 promoter: synthetic bacterial promoter&nbsp
   9567..9941    +  CDS            BleoR: antibiotic-binding protein; Sh ble from Streptoalloteichus hindustanus; confers resistance to bleomycin, phleomycin, and Zeocin™
   9951..10076   +  CDS            ble (fragment): BLE_KLEPN - Experimental evidence at protein level: Swiss-Prot protein existence level 1. Binding protein with a strong affinity to the bleomycin family of antibiotics. Binds to CL990; an antimitotic-antibiotic compound. From Klebsiella pneumoniae.
  10071..10192   +  polyA_signal   SV40 poly(A) signal: SV40 polyadenylation signal
  10263..10285   -  protein_bind   lac operator (fragment): The lac repressor binds to the lac operator to inhibit transcription in E. coli. This inhibition can be relieved by adding lactose or isopropyl-β-D-thiogalactopyranoside (IPTG). lac repressor encoded by lacI
  10289..10319   -  promoter       lac promoter: promoter for the E. coli lac operon
  10334..10355   -  protein_bind   CAP binding site: CAP binding activates transcription in the presence of cAMP. E. coli catabolite activator protein
  10368..10460   -  CDS            lacI (fragment): lac repressor; lacI; The lac repressor binds to the lac operator to inhibit transcription in E. coli. This inhibition can be relieved by adding lactose or isopropyl-β-D-thiogalactopyranoside (IPTG).
  10643..11231   -  rep_origin     ori: high-copy-number ColE1/pMB1/pBR322/pUC origin of replication
  11402..12262   -  CDS            AmpR: β-lactamase; bla; confers resistance to ampicillin, carbenicillin, and related antibiotics
  12263..12367   -  promoter       AmpR promoter: bla
  12426..12478   -  misc_feature   bom (fragment): basis of mobility region from pBR322
  12633..13012   +  enhancer       CMV enhancer: human cytomegalovirus immediate early enhancer
  13013..199     +  promoter       CMV promoter (across the origin): human cytomegalovirus (CMV) immediate early promoter
