[The description below was written by a language model from this plasmid's Addgene catalogue record and pLannotate feature annotations shown in this document.]
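Description:
pLentiCRISPR v2 puro mGSDME gRNA2 is an all-in-one lentiviral CRISPR plasmid built on the pLentiCRISPR v2 backbone and intended for knocking out mouse gasdermin E (GSDME, also known as DFNA5) in mouse cells. In bacteria it replicates from a high-copy ColE1/pUC-type origin and is selected with ampicillin through the β-lactamase gene. An f1 origin is also present. The 13,013 nt full sequence record is consistent with the catalogue description.

The lentiviral transfer cassette starts with a CMV enhancer/promoter placed directly upstream of a truncated HIV-1 5' LTR, an arrangement that normally drives genomic RNA production in packaging cells. It continues with the Ψ packaging signal, a gag fragment, the Rev response element for nuclear export and the cPPT/CTS. It ends with a self-inactivating ΔU3 3' LTR, which limits LTR-driven transcription after integration.

Between these elements, a human U6 RNA polymerase III promoter expresses the GSDME-targeting guide fused to the Streptococcus pyogenes gRNA scaffold. An EF-1α core promoter drives S. pyogenes Cas9 followed by a puromycin N-acetyltransferase coding sequence, with a WPRE downstream to enhance transcript expression. The annotation does not identify the linker between Cas9 and PuroR, although their arrangement behind a single promoter suggests co-expression from one transcript. Transduced cells can therefore be selected with puromycin while Cas9 and the guide introduce double-strand breaks at the target locus.

Outside the LTRs, the backbone carries a bGH polyadenylation signal and an SV40/EM7-driven BleoR cassette with an SV40 poly(A) signal. The construct is used to generate GSDME-deficient mouse cell lines by lentiviral transduction or direct transfection.
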