Addgene plasmid #223522: pLentiCRISPR v2 puro mGSDME gRNA2
Purpose: Knocking out mGSDME in mouse cells
Depositing lab: Judy Lieberman. Depositing organization: Boston Children's Hospital. Publication: Gasdermin E suppresses tumour growth by activating anti-tumour immunity. Zhang Z, Zhang Y, Xia S, Kong Q, Li S, Liu X, Junqueira C, Meza-Sosa KF, Mok TMY, Ansara J, Sengupta S, Yao Y, Wu H, Lieberman J. Nature. 2020 Mar;579(7799):415-420. doi: 10.1038/s41586-020-2071-9. Epub 2020 Mar 11. PubMed 32188940.
Backbone
  Vector backbone: pLentiCRISPR v2
  Vector type: Mammalian Expression, Lentiviral, CRISPR
Growth in bacteria
  Bacterial resistance: Ampicillin, 100 μg/mL
  Growth temperature: 37°C
  Growth strain: NEB Stable
  Copy number: Unknown
Gene/Insert
  Gene/Insert name: GSDME
  gRNA/shRNA sequence: CCAGATTTTATCTGCCACCC
  Species: M. musculus (mouse)
  Entrez Gene: GSDME (a.k.a. DFNA5, ICERE-1)
Terms and licenses: Academic/Nonprofit Terms; Industry Terms: Not Available to Industry
How to cite: pLentiCRISPR v2 puro mGSDME gRNA2 was a gift from Judy Lieberman (Addgene plasmid # 223522 ; http://n2t.net/addgene:223522 ; RRID:Addgene_223522)
